>Addgene plasmid #57765 | miniSOG-EB3-7 | addgene partial sequence | sequence record 147086 | CMV-F 5'-CGCAAATGGGCGGTAGGCGTG-3'
GCAGAGCTGGTTTAGTGAACCGTCAGATCCGCTAGCGCTACCGGACTCAGATCTCGAGCTCAAGCTTCGA
ATTCTGCAGTCGACTGCCACCATGGCCGTCAATGTGTACTCCACATCTGTGACCAGTGAAAATCTGAGTC
GCCATGATATGCTTGCATGGGTCAACGACTCCCTGCACCTCAACTATACCAAGATAGAACAGCTTTGTTC
AGGGGCAGCCTACTGCCAGTTCATGGACATGCTCTTCCCCGGCTGTGTGCACTTGAGGAAAGTGAAGTTC
CAGGCCAAACTAGAGCATGAATACATCCACAACTTCAAGGTGCTGCAAGCAGCTTTCAAGAAGATGGGTG
TTGACAAAATCATTCCTGTAGAGAAATTAGTGAAAGGAAAATTCCAAGATAATTTTGAGTTTATTCAGTG
GTTTAAGAAATTCTTTGACGCAAACTATGATGGAAAGGATTACAACCCTCTGCTGGCGCGGCAGGGCCAG
GACGTAGCGCCACCTCCTAACCCAGGTGATCAGATCTTCAACAAATCCAAGAAACTCATTGGCACAGCAG
TTCCACAGAGGACGTCCCCCACAGGCCCAAAAAACATGCAGACCTCTGGCCGGCTGAGCAATGTGGCCCC
CCCCTGCATTCTCCGGAAGAATCCTCCATCAGCCCGAAATGGCGGCCATGAGACTGATGCCCAAATTCTT
GAACTCAACCAACAGCTGGTGGACTTGAAGCTGACAGTGGATGGGCTGGAGAAGGAACGTGACTTCTACT
TCAGCAAACTTCGTGACATCGAGCT
