>Addgene plasmid #57765 | miniSOG-EB3-7 | addgene partial sequence | sequence record 147812 | SV40pA-R 5'-GAAATTTGTGATGCTATTGC-3'
TTAACAACAACAATTGCATTCATTTTATGTTTCAGGTTCAGGGGGAGGTGTGGGAGGTTTTTTAAAGCAA
GTAAAACCTCTACAAATGTGGTATGGCTGATTATGATCTAGAGTCGCGGCCGCTTATCCATCCAGCTGCA
CTCCGATGAAATACTGGAGCTCACCCTTCTGGTCCCTCATGGGCTGGAGGTGCAGGAGGTTCCAGAATTT
CTTCCCGCTTTTTGTGTAGTTTATCAGCTGCACGGTAATCTCGCGCTGATCTCTAATGGCATCGCGAATC
TTCTGCACTGTGGCCTGGTCTGTCTCTGGTCCCTGCAGAAAGCGGCCATTGCGGCCCAGGATCTCCTCTC
TGGAATACTCGGTCAGCTCCAGGAAGCCATCGGATGCGAAGATGATGGGATTGTCTGGCAGCCGTGGATC
AGTTATCACGAAACTTTTCTCCATGGTGGCGACCGGTGGATCCAGGTACTCGTCCTGGTCTTCTTGTTGA
TGCTCTTCAATCTCATCGTCCTCAGGGGGTGCGAATCCTTCCTCTGTGGCATAGAGGATGCCAATGATGC
CTGAGATAACAGGGCTGTTTTCACTTTCATGCTCCTGGCAGATGAGCTCGATGTCACGAAGTTTGCTGAA
GTAGAAGTCACGTTCCTTCTCCAGCCCATCCACTGTCAGCTTCAAGTCCACCAGCTGTTGGTTGAGTTCA
AGAATTTGGGCATCAGTCTCATGGCCGCCATTTCGGGCTGATGGAGGATTCTTCCGGAGAA
