[The description below was written by a language model from this plasmid's Addgene catalogue record.]
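Description:
miniSOG-EB3-7 is a mammalian expression plasmid that produces human EB3 (MAPRE3, microtubule-associated protein RP/EB family member 3) fused to the miniSOG tag. It is built on a miniSOG backbone of about 4.75 kb without the insert. It is maintained in E. coli as a high-copy plasmid under kanamycin selection. For mammalian cells it carries a neomycin resistance marker, so stable transfectants can be selected with G418. Expression of the fusion is driven by the CMV promoter, a strong constitutive promoter in most mammalian cell lines. The listed sequencing primers point to an SV40 polyadenylation signal downstream of the coding region. The record does not give the cloning method, and it does not state which end of EB3 carries the tag or what linker joins them. The "7" in the name may refer to a linker length, but this is not documented.

miniSOG is a small flavin-binding fluorescent protein developed as a genetically encoded tag for correlated light and electron microscopy. It emits green fluorescence, with recorded excitation peaks at 448 and 473 nm and emission peaks at 500 and 528 nm. On illumination it generates singlet oxygen, which can locally polymerise diaminobenzidine into an osmiophilic deposit visible by electron microscopy. EB3 is a plus-end tracking protein that accumulates at the growing tips of microtubules, and the record lists the fusion's localization as a microtubule end binding protein. The construct therefore serves as a localization marker for these structures in transfected cells, by fluorescence imaging and potentially by correlative electron microscopy.
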