Addgene plasmid #57765: miniSOG-EB3-7
Purpose: Localization: MT End Binding Protein, Excitation: 448 / 473, Emission: 500 / 528
Depositing lab: Michael Davidson. Depositing organization: Florida State University, Tallahassee. Publication: A genetically encoded tag for correlated light and electron microscopy of intact cells, tissues, and organisms. Shu X, Lev-Ram V, Deerinck TJ, Qi Y, Ramko EB, Davidson MW, Jin Y, Ellisman MH, Tsien RY. PLoS Biol. 2011 Apr;9(4):e1001041. doi: 10.1371/journal.pbio.1001041. Epub 2011 Apr 5. PubMed 21483721.
Backbone
  Vector backbone: miniSOG
  Backbone size w/o insert (bp): 4750
  Vector type: Mammalian Expression
  Selectable markers: Neomycin (select with G418)
Growth in bacteria
  Bacterial resistance: Kanamycin, 50 μg/mL
  Growth temperature: 37°C
  Growth strain: DH5alpha
  Copy number: High Copy
Gene/Insert
  Gene/Insert name: EB3 (alt name: NM_012326.2)
  Species: H. sapiens (human)
  Entrez Gene: MAPRE3 (a.k.a. EB3, EBF3, EBF3-S, RP3)
  Promoter: CMV
  Tag / fusion protein: miniSOG
  Cloning method: Unknown
  Sequencing primers: 5′ CMV-F; 3′ SV40pA-R
Terms and licenses: Academic/Nonprofit Terms; Industry Terms
Depositor comments: . Excitation = 448 / 473; Emission = 500 / 528
How to cite: miniSOG-EB3-7 was a gift from Michael Davidson (Addgene plasmid # 57765 ; http://n2t.net/addgene:57765 ; RRID:Addgene_57765)
